>Addgene plasmid #227761 | pVG178 | addgene full sequence | sequence record 458111 | Addgene NGS Result
GGCCGGCCATTTAAATGTTTAAACGGCCACGCTGGCCGCTGCACGGTCCTGTTCCCTAGCATGTACGTGA
GCGTATTTCCTTTTAAACCACGACGCTTTGTCTTCATTCAACGTTTCCCATTGTTTTTTTCTACTATTGC
TTTGCTGTGGGAAAAACTTATCGAAAGATGACGACTTTTTCTTAATTCTCGTTTTAAGAGCTTGGTGAGC
GCTAGGAGTCACTGCCAGGTATCGTTTGAACACGGCATTAGTCAGGGAAGTCATAACACAGTCCTTTCCC
GCAATTTTCTTTTTCTATTACTCTTGGCCTCCTCTAGTACACTCTATATTTTTTTATGCCTCGGTAATGA
TTTTCATTTTTTTTTTTCCACCTAGCGGATGACTCTTTTTTTTTCTTAGCGATTGGCATTATCACATAAT
GAATTATACATTATATAAAGTAATGTGATTTCTTCGAAGAATATACTAAAAAATGAGCAGGCAAGATAAA
CGAAGGCAAAGAGGCTCTATATGTATATAAAGCTGCGGATGCCTTCTGATTTAATCTAGTTCTAGTTTAC
TTCAGGTTTACTTAAAGTTGAGATAATTGAAGCAAAGAGAAGCATCGAGCAAAGGATGGCGTTTGTTAAG
AGGGTTACGCAGGAGACGAATATACAGCTGGCGCTGGATCTTGACGGTGGGTCTGTTTCTGTACGGGAGA
GCATACTGGGCAAGGAATATGCTAGTGGTGATGGGCAGACCATCCATGTGCACACTGGAGTTGGGTTTTT
GGACCACATGTTGACTGCGCTGGCGAAGCATGGCGGGTGGTCTCTGATCCTGGAGTGTATAGGGGACTTG
CACATCGATGACCACCACACTGTTGAGGACTGTGGGATTGCGCTGGGCCAAGCGTTCAAGGAGGCGCTTG
GCTCCGTGCGTGGTATCAAGAGGTTCGGGCATGGGTTTGCACCACTGGACGAGGCGCTGAGCCGCGCTGT
GGTTGACTTCTCCAATAGGCCTTTCGCCGTGGTGGAGCTGGGCCTGAAGCGAGAACGCATAGGCCAGCTA
TCCACAGAGATGATCCCGCACTTCTTGGAGAGTTTCGCCACTGAGGCGCGTATCACCATGCATGTGGACT
GTCTGCGGGGCACCAACGACCACCACCGCTCCGAATCAGCTTTCAAGGCGCTCGCCATCGCCATCAGAGA
GGCAAGAACACCTACGGGTCGCGATGACGTTCCATCCACTAAGGGTGTCCTAGCATAGAACACAGCCCAC
AGCTACCACCATCAACAATATTTATATAGATAACGTACACATAGAAATCACACAAACAGAGTATTTATTC
TTAACTACATGAACTACCATCAGACCGTCTGGGCCACTATATAATGTGCTATTCATAAACGTGATCACTC
TACGTAGCAGGCGACCCCAGGTGAAAATTTTTCAGCGAGCTGCCAGATTGTCAGGTGAAAAACTGAAAAA
AACTTCTGGGCGATGAGCTTGTGGCGGGAAATTAAGTATATAAAGCAGTTAGTTTCTTCTGCTTCTTGTG
GTTCTGGGTATTCTTGTAATATTTGGAATAATAGAAAACCAAGACTACTGCCTTTCTTTTCATATTATAG
AGGAAGAAATACGCACGAACACGATATAGAGGTAAATTTTTTGCAAAAAGATACCAAACTATAAAAGAAA
TAGAAGACTAAACTACAAAAAATAAAGAAAGTAATACATATATCCAATATGACTGAGTTAGCAGAGCAAG
TTTCCATGCCTGAAGGGCAACAAAGACGTGGTGGTTACGTTCCACCTCACATCCGTAACGGTGGTGGCAG
AAGAGGCGATTCTGCTCCTCGTGGTGGTTTCAACAACGGTGGCGGCCGTGGTGGTTTCTTCAGAAACAAC
GGTGACCGTGGTGGATTCGGCTTTGGGTACCTCCGGATATGTTGGCGCGCCTTAATTTATTCGCCGGCGA
TAAGGCCGCAAATTAAAGCCTTCGAGCGTCCCAAAACCTTCTCAAGCAAGGTTTTCAGTATAATGTTACA
TGCGTACACGCGTCTGTACAGAAAAAAAAGAAAAATTTGAAATATAAATAACGTTCTTAATACTAACATA
ACTATAAAAAAATAAATAGGGACCTAGACTTCAGGTTGTCTAACTCCTTCCTTTTCGGTTAGAGCGGATG
TGGGGGGAGGGCGTGAATGTAAGCGTGACATAACTAATTACATGATCATTACTCGAGGTCGACTTAAATA
CCTGCTTCTACGGCAATTCTAACTAAATCTGCACTCGTTTTTAAGTTTAATTTTTCCATTACCAAACCTC
TGTGCATTTTGACAGTTTTTTCTGAAAGACCCAGTCTGGCAGCCACTTCTTTATTTCTTAGGCCTGATGC
AACCAGAGTTGTGACTTCTAATTGACGTGGTGAAAGAGTTTTTAACATCTCCGCAGCACGTTCTCTACGG
GCCATGCCCATGTTCGGTTGATCGTCATCCACTTCCACTTGGCTACCAAGGAAGTATAGTAATTCATCAT
CGTCATCATAGATTGGTGCCACCAAAACTGCATTACGAAAAGGAGTACCATCCTTTTTGTAATTCAAAAT
CTCAACCAACACGGGTTTATGCTCACGAACACCTTGACGGATCTTATCTGTTAGCCAGGGTTTAGTACCA
GATCCTGCCAAAAATCTACAATTACGACCAACACATTCTTCCTCAGAATACCCAGTTAGATCGGTAAAGG
CCTGGTTGATAGCAATCAAAGGATTATCAGCCAATCTGGGATCACTAACAACACTTGCTATGGGTGAGGC
CTCGATCAAATCCAATACCCATTGGGCTGGAGGTTGGACTTCAACTCTAGTATCATCTGCTCCGAATTCA
CCTCCATATTCGTCGATACCAAGTGCATCAGTAAACATCTGTTCAAATTCGAAATCTGCCATGTCCAACG
CGCCATACGGAGCAGAATCATGTGGTGTAAATCCGGGGCCGGGAGAATCCCCATCACCTAACATGTCCAG
ATCAAAATCATCAAGAGCATCGGCATGTGCCATAGCTACATCCTCACCGTCTAAATGTAATTCGTCACCA
AGTGAAACGTCCGTTGGTGGGGCTACTTTTCTCTTTTTTTTCGGGCTAGCCATGATTTTAGCGGCCGCCA
CCGCGGTGTTTTATATTTGTTGTAAAAAGTAGATAATTACTTCCTTGATGATCTGTAAAAAAGAGAAAAA
GAAAGCATCTAAGAACTTGAAAAACTACGAATTAGAAAAGACCAAATATGTATTTCTTGCATTGACCAAT
TTATGCAAGTTTATATATATGTAAATGTAAGTTTCACGAGGTTCTACTAAACTAAACCACCCCCTTGGTT
AGAAGAAAAGAGTGTGTGAGAACAGGCTGTTGTTGTCACACGATTCGGACAATTCTGTTTGAAAGAGAGA
GAGTAACAGTACGATCGAACGAACTTTGCTCTGGAGATCACAGTGGGCATCATAGCATGTGGTACTAAAC
CCTTTCCCGCCATTCCAGAACCTTCGATTGCTTGTTACAAAACCTGTGAGCCGTCGCTAGGACCTTGTTG
TGTGACGAAATTGGAAGCTGCAATCAATAGGAAGACAGGAAGTCGAGCGTGTCTGGGTTTTTTCAGTTTT
GTTCTTTTTGCAAACAAATCACGAGCGACGGTAATTTCTTTCTCGATAAGAGGCCACGTGCTTTATGAGG
GTAACATCAATTCAAGAAGGAGGGAAACACTTCCTTTTTCTGGCCCTGATAATAGTATGAGGGTGAAGCC
AAAATAAAGGATTCGCGCCCAAATCGGCATCTTTAAATGCAGGTATGCGATAGTTCCTCACTCTTTCCTT
ACTCACGAGTAATTCTTGCAGCTGTTTCCCGGGAGCTGGAACTCCCACCTGCAACATGCGGGATCCTGAG
TAAATAAGCGGCCGCCACCGCGGTGGAGCTCAGATCTTGACACCGATTATTTAAAGCTGCAGCATACGAT
ATATATACATGTGTATATATGTATACCTATGAATGTCAGTAAGTATGTATACGAACAGTATGATACTGAA
GATGACAAGGTAATGCATCATTCTATACGTGTCATTCTGAACGAGGCGCGCTTTCCTTTTTTCTTTTTGC
TTTTTCTTTTTTTTTCTCTTGAACTCCAGAAAAAAAATATAAAAGAGATGGAGGAACGGGAAAAAGTTAG
TTGTGGTGATAGGTGGCAAGTGGTATTCCGTAAGAACAACAAGAAAAGCATTTCATATTATGGCTGAACT
GAGCGAACAAGTGCAAAATTTAAGCATCAACGACAACAACGAGAATGGTTATGTTCCTCCTCACTTAAGA
GGAAAACCAAGAAGTGCCAGAAATAACAGTAGCAACTACAATAACAACAACGGCGGCTACAACGGTGGCC
GTGGCGGTGGCAGCTTCTTTAGCAACAACCGTCGTGGTGGTTACGGCAACGGTGGTTTCTTCGGTGGAAA
CAACGGTGGCAGCGGCCGGCCATTTAAATGTTTAAACGGCCACGCTGGCCCCCTATAGTGAGTCGTATTA
CAATTCACTGGCCGTCGTTTTACAACGTCGTGACTGGGAAAACCCTGGCGTTACCCAACTTAATCGCCTT
GCAGCACATCCCCCTTTCGCCAGCTGGCGTAATAGCGAAGAGGCCCGCACCGATCGCCCTTCCCAACAGT
TGCGCAGCCTGAATGGCGAATGG
[124 nt withheld, positions 4714-4837]
C
[91 nt withheld, positions 4839-4929]
A
[49 nt withheld, positions 4931-4979]
CCTTTGACGTTGGAGTCCACGTTCTTT
[37 nt withheld, positions 5007-5043]
ACCCTATCTCGGTCTATTCTTTTGATTTATAAGGGATTTTGCCGATTTCGGCCTATTGGTTAAAAAATGA
GCTGATTTAACAAAAATTTAACGCGAATTTTAACAAAATATTAACGCTTACAATTTCCTGATGCGGTATT
TTCTCCTTACGCATCTGTGCGGTATTTCACACCGCATAGGGTAATAACTGATATAATTAAATTGAAGCTC
TAATTTGTGAGTTTAGTATTAGGATCTCTACCCTTGGCGAAAAGTCCTCTGCCAACAATGATGATATCTG
ATCCACCACTTACAACTTCGTCGAGGGTTCTGTACTGCTGACCCAATATGCGTATATATACCAATCTAAG
TCTGTGCTCCTTCCTTCGTTCTTCCTTCTGTTCGGAGATTACCGAATCAAAAAAATTTCAAGGAAACCGA
AATCAAAAAAAAGAATAAAAAAAAAATGATGAATTGAAAAGGTGGTATGGTGCACTCTCAGTACAATCTG
CTCTGATGCCGCATAGTTAAGCCAGCCCCGACACCCGCCAACACCCGCTGACGCGCCCTGACGGGCTTGT
CTGCTCCCGGCATCCGCTTACAGACAAGCTGTGACCGTCTCCGGGAGCTGCATGTGTCAGAGGTTTTCAC
CGTCATCACCGAAACGCGCGAGACGAAAGGGCCTCGTGATACGCCTATTTTTATAGGTTAATGTCATGAT
AATAATGGTTTCTTAGACGTCACGCGCCGAGGACGTCAGGTGGCACTTTTCGGGGAAATGTGCGCGGAAC
CCCTATTTGTTTATTTTTCTAAATACATTCAAATATGTATCCGCTCATGAGACAATAACCCTGATAAATG
CTTCAATAATATTGAAAAAGGAAGAGTATGAGTATTCAACATTTCCGTGTCGCCCTTATTCCCTTTTTTG
CGGCATTTTGCCTTCCTGTTTTTGCTCACCCAGAAACGCTGGTGAAAGTAAAAGATGCTGAAGATCAGTT
GGGTGCACGAGTGGGTTACATCGAACTGGATCTCAACAGCGGTAAGATCCTTGAGAGTTTTCGCCCCGAA
GAACGTTTTCCAATGATGAGCACTTTTAAAGTTCTGCTATGTGGCGCGGTATTATCCCGTATTGACGCCG
GGCAAGAGCAACTCGGTCGCCGCATACACTATTCTCAGAATGACTTGGTTGAGTACTCACCAGTCACAGA
AAAGCATCTTACGGATGGCATGACAGTAAGAGAATTATGCAGTGCTGCCATAACCATGAGTGATAACACT
GCGGCCAACTTACTTCTGACAACGATCGGAGGACCGAAGGAGCTAACCGCTTTTTTGCACAACATGGGGG
ATCATGTAACTCGCCTTGATCGTTGGGAACCGGAGCTGAATGAAGCCATACCAAACGACGAGCGTGACAC
CACGATGCCTGTAGCAATGGCAACAACGTTGCGCAAACTATTAACTGGCGAACTACTTACTCTAGCTTCC
CGGCAACAATTAATAGACTGGATGGAGGCGGATAAAGTTGCAGGACCACTTCTGCGCTCGGCCCTTCCGG
CTGGCTGGTTTATTGCTGATAAATCTGGAGCCGGTGAGCGTGGGTCTCGCGGTATCATTGCAGCACTGGG
GCCAGATGGTAAGCCCTCCCGTATCGTAGTTATCTACACGACGGGGAGTCAGGCAACTATGGATGAACGA
AATAGACAGATCGCTGAGATAGGTGCCTCACTGATTAAGCATTGGTAACTGTCAGACCAAGTTTACTCAT
ATATACTTTAGATTGATTTAAAACTTCATTTTTAATTTAAAAGGATCTAGGTGAAGATCCTTTTTGATAA
TCTCATGACCAAAATCCCTTAACGTGAGTTTTCGTTCCACTGAGCGTCAGACCCCGTAGAAAAGATCAAA
GGATCTTCTTGAGATCCTTTTTTTCTGCGCGTAATCTGCTGCTTGCAAACAAAAAAACCACCGCTACCAG
CGGTGGTTTGTTTGCCGGATCAAGAGCTACCAACTCTTTTTCCGAAGGTAACTGGCTTCAGCAGAGCGCA
GATACCAAATACTGTTCTTCTAGTGTAGCCGTAGTTAGGCCACCACTTCAAGAACTCTGTAGCACCGCCT
ACATACCTCGCTCTGCTAATCCTGTTACCAGTGGCTGCTGCCAGTGGCGATAAGTCGTGTCTTACCGGGT
TGGACTCAAGACGATAGTTACCGGATAAGGCGCAGCGGTCGGGCTGAACGGGGGGTTCGTGCACACAGCC
CAGCTTGGAGCGAACGACCTACACCGAACTGAGATACCTACAGCGTGAGCTATGAGAAAGCGCCACGCTT
CCCGAAGGGAGAAAGGCGGACAGGTATCCGGTAAGCGGCAGGGTCGGAACAGGAGAGCGCACGAGGGAGC
TTCCAGGGGGAAACGCCTGGTATCTTTATAGTCCTGTCGGGTTTCGCCACCTCTGACTTGAGCGTCGATT
TTTGTGATGCTCGTCAGGGGGGCGGAGCCTATGGAAAAACGCCAGCAACGCGGCCTTTTTACGGTTCCTG
GCCTTTTGCTGGCCTTTTGCTCACATGTTCTTTCCTGCGTTATCCCCTGATTCTGTGGATAACCGTATTA
CCGCCTTTGAGTGAGCTGATACCGCTCGCCGCAGCCGAACGACCGAGCGCAGCGAGTCAGTGAGCGAGGA
AGCGGAAGAGCGCCCAATACGCAAACCGCCTCTCCCCGCGCGTTGGCCGATTCATTAATGCAGCTGGCAC
GACAGGTTTCCCGACTGGAAAGCGGGCAGTGAGCGCAACGCAATTAATGTGAGTTAGCTCACTCATTAGG
CACCCCAGGCTTTACACTTTATGCTTCCGGCTCGTATGTTGTGTGGAATTGTGAGCGGATAACAATTTCA
CACAGGAAACAGCTATGACCATGATTACGCCAAGCTCGGAATTAACCCTCACTAAAGGGAACAAAAGCTG
Features (pLannotate 1.2.2; 26 found; start..end, strand, type, name):
     37..264     -  CDS            MRM1 (fragment): MRM1_YEAST - Also known as PET56 From Saccharomyces cerevisiae (strain ATCC 204508 / S288c) (Baker's yeast).
    314..501     +  promoter       HIS3 promoter: S. cerevisiae HIS3
    607..1242    +  CDS            HIS3: HIS7_YEAST - Experimental evidence at protein level: Swiss-Prot protein existence level 1. From Saccharomyces cerevisiae (strain ATCC 204508 / S288c) (Baker's yeast).
   1729..1917    +  CDS            DED1 (fragment): DED1_CANGA - Protein inferred from homology: Swiss-Prot protein existence level 3. ATP-binding RNA helicase involved in translation initiation. Remodels RNA in response to ADP and ATP concentrations by facilitating disruption, but also formation of RNA duplexes (By similarity). From Candida glabrata (strain ATCC 2001 / CBS 138 / JCM 3761 / NBRC 0622 / NRRL Y-65) (Yeast) (Torulopsis glabrata).
   1968..2215    -  terminator     CYC1 terminator: S. cerevisiae CYC1; transcription terminator for CYC1
   2237..2872    -  CDS            LVHTH_ERYLH (fragment): Experimental evidence at protein level: Swiss-Prot protein existence level 1. Has reversible, light-dependent DNA-binding activity. Upon illumination an internal FMN-protein adduct is formed which changes the protein conformation so that the previously sequestered DNA-binding domain is free to bind DNA. Binds to sequences within in its own promoter when illuminated but not when it has been incubated in the dark. From Erythrobacter litoralis (strain HTCC2594).
   2870..3103    -  CDS            VP16_HHV11 (fragment): Experimental evidence at protein level: Swiss-Prot protein existence level 1. May play a role in the aggregation of tegument proteins around nucleocapsids during virus morphogenesis. From Human herpesvirus 1 (strain 17) (HHV-1) (Human herpes simplex virus 1).
   3140..3158    -  misc_feature   MCS (fragment): pBluescript multiple cloning site
   3932..4264    +  CDS            YO201_YEAST (fragment): Protein uncertain: Swiss-Prot protein existence level 5. From Saccharomyces cerevisiae (strain ATCC 204508 / S288c) (Baker's yeast).
   4260..4457    +  CDS            DED1 (fragment): DED1_YEAST - Also known as SPP81. Experimental evidence at protein level: Swiss-Prot protein existence level 1. ATP-binding RNA helicase involved in translation initiation. Remodels RNA in response to ADP and ATP concentrations by facilitating disruption, but also formation of RNA duplexes. Has weak ATP-dependent affinity for dsRNA, but strong ATP-dependent affinity for ssRNA. Acts as a virus host factor involved in the replication of the MBV and the L-A viruses by promoting the negative-strand RNA synthesis. May be involved in recognition of the preinitiation complex and DNA binding of the RN
   4532..4550    -  promoter       T7 promoter: promoter for bacteriophage T7 RNA polymerase
   4553..4710    +  CDS            lacZα (fragment): LacZα fragment of β-galactosidase; lacZ fragment
   4714..5142    +  rep_origin     f1 ori (sequence partly withheld): f1 bacteriophage origin of replication; arrow indicates direction of (+) strand synthesis
   5170..5221    -  misc_feature   bom (fragment): basis of mobility region from pBR322
   5277..5369    -  CDS            URA3 (fragment): PYRF_YEAST - Experimental evidence at protein level: Swiss-Prot protein existence level 1. From Saccharomyces cerevisiae (strain ATCC 204508 / S288c) (Baker's yeast).
   5369..5501    -  promoter       URA3 promoter (fragment): S. cerevisiae URA3
   5509..5558    -  misc_feature   bom (fragment): basis of mobility region from pBR322
   5660..5695    -  CDS            rop (fragment): Rop protein, which maintains plasmids at low copy number; rop
   5806..5910    +  promoter       AmpR promoter: bla
   5911..6771    +  CDS            AmpR: β-lactamase; bla; confers resistance to ampicillin, carbenicillin, and related antibiotics
   6942..7530    +  rep_origin     ori: high-copy-number ColE1/pMB1/pBR322/pUC origin of replication
   7713..7805    +  CDS            lacI (fragment): lac repressor; lacI; The lac repressor binds to the lac operator to inhibit transcription in E. coli. This inhibition can be relieved by adding lactose or isopropyl-β-D-thiogalactopyranoside (IPTG).
   7818..7839    +  protein_bind   CAP binding site: CAP binding activates transcription in the presence of cAMP. E. coli catabolite activator protein
   7854..7884    +  promoter       lac promoter: promoter for the E. coli lac operon
   7892..7908    +  protein_bind   lac operator: The lac repressor binds to the lac operator to inhibit transcription in E. coli. This inhibition can be relieved by adding lactose or isopropyl-β-D-thiogalactopyranoside (IPTG). lac repressor encoded by lacI
   7953..7971    +  promoter       T3 promoter: promoter for bacteriophage T3 RNA polymerase
