[The description below was written by a language model from this plasmid's Addgene catalogue record and pLannotate feature annotations shown in this document.]
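Description:
pVG178 is a yeast integrating expression plasmid built on the EZL105 backbone that constitutively produces a variant of the blue-light-responsive transcription factor EL222 in budding yeast. In E. coli it is maintained as a high-copy plasmid through a ColE1/pUC-type origin and selected with ampicillin (AmpR); an f1 origin and pBluescript-derived remnants (lac promoter/operator, lacZα fragment, T3 and T7 promoters) are also present. No yeast replication origin or centromere is annotated, consistent with the depositor's note that the plasmid is cut with PmeI, which cuts twice, for single-copy genomic integration. Yeast selection is by a HIS3 marker, listed in the catalogue as "Cg", presumably Candida glabrata. The annotation labels the coding sequence by its S. cerevisiae homologue, but an adjacent C. glabrata DED1 fragment fits that origin. S. cerevisiae MRM1/PET56 and DED1 fragments, which are neighbours of HIS3, flank the marker and expression cassette. They probably serve as homology arms for targeting the HIS3 locus, although the record does not say so explicitly.

The payload, on the reverse strand, is a fusion of a herpes simplex VP16 activation-domain fragment to a yeast codon-optimised EL222, the LOV-HTH protein from Erythrobacter litoralis, followed by the CYC1 terminator. The EL222 portion carries a Glu84Lys substitution. Expression is stated to come from the strong constitutive PGK1 promoter, which the automated feature table does not annotate; it presumably lies in the unannotated stretch upstream of VP16. Illumination causes EL222 to form a flavin–protein adduct that frees its DNA-binding domain, so the fusion activates EL222-responsive promoters in the light but not in the dark. The plasmid supplies this mutant optogenetic regulator for light-controlled gene expression in yeast, in the context of work on light-directed protein evolution. The record does not describe the functional effect of the Glu84Lys change.
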