Addgene plasmid #227761: pVG178
Purpose: Expresses a version of light-inducible transcription factor EL222 (Glu84Lys) under a strong constitutive PGK1pr
Depositing lab: Sahand Jamal Rahi. Depositing organization: Swiss Federal Institute of Technology (EPFL). Publication: Light-directed evolution of dynamic, multi-state, and computational protein functionalities. Gligorovski V, Labagnara M, Scutteri L, Blackholm M, Moglich A, Mansouri N, Rahi SJ. Cell. 2026 Mar 6:S0092-8674(26)00167-4. doi: 10.1016/j.cell.2026.02.002. PubMed 41794024.
Backbone
  Vector backbone: EZL105
  Vector type: Yeast Expression
  Selectable markers: HIS3 ; Cg (budding yeast)
Growth in bacteria
  Bacterial resistance: Ampicillin, 100 μg/mL
  Growth temperature: 37°C
  Growth strain: XL10
  Growth instructions: Can also be grown in DH5alpha.
  Copy number: High Copy
Gene/Insert
  Gene/Insert name: EL222 codon-optimized for budding yeast
  Species: S. cerevisiae (budding yeast)
  Mutation: Glu84KLys mutant
  Promoter: PGK1pr
  Cloning method: Restriction Enzyme; 5′ cloning site Unknown (unknown if destroyed)
Terms and licenses: Academic/Nonprofit Terms; Industry Terms: Not Available to Industry
Depositor comments: For a single-copy integration in budding yeast, the plasmid should be cut with PmeI (double-cutter). Please visit https://doi.org/10.1101/2024.02.28.582517 for bioRxiv preprint.
How to cite: pVG178 was a gift from Sahand Jamal Rahi (Addgene plasmid # 227761 ; http://n2t.net/addgene:227761 ; RRID:Addgene_227761)
